>Addgene plasmid #61623 | pcDNA3-Lyn-ICUE3 | depositor full sequence | sequence record 100424 | pcDNA3-Lyn-ICUE3 sequence 9123 bps
GACGGATCGGGAGATCTCCCGATCCCCTATGGTCGACTCTCAGTACAATCTGCTCTGATGCCGCATAGTT
AAGCCAGTATCTGCTCCCTGCTTGTGTGTTGGAGGTCGCTGAGTAGTGCGCGAGCAAAATTTAAGCTACA
ACAAGGCAAGGCTTGACCGACAATTGCATGAAGAATCTGCTTAGGGTTAGGCGTTTTGCGCTGCTTCGCG
ATGTACGGGCCAGATATACGCGTTGACATTGATTATTGACTAGTTATTAATAGTAATCAATTACGGGGTC
ATTAGTTCATAGCCCATATATGGAGTTCCGCGTTACATAACTTACGGTAAATGGCCCGCCTGGCTGACCG
CCCAACGACCCCCGCCCATTGACGTCAATAATGACGTATGTTCCCATAGTAACGCCAATAGGGACTTTCC
ATTGACGTCAATGGGTGGACTATTTACGGTAAACTGCCCACTTGGCAGTACATCAAGTGTATCATATGCC
AAGTACGCCCCCTATTGACGTCAATGACGGTAAATGGCCCGCCTGGCATTATGCCCAGTACATGACCTTA
TGGGACTTTCCTACTTGGCAGTACATCTACGTATTAGTCATCGCTATTACCATGGTGATGCGGTTTTGGC
AGTACATCAATGGGCGTGGATAGCGGTTTGACTCACGGGGATTTCCAAGTCTCCACCCCATTGACGTCAA
TGGGAGTTTGTTTTGGCACCAAAATCAACGGGACTTTCCAAAATGTCGTAACAACTCCGCCCCATTGACG
CAAATGGGCGGTAGGCGTGTACGGTGGGAGGTCTATATAAGCAGAGCTCTCTGGCTAACTAGAGAACCCA
CTGCTTACTGGCTTATCGAAATTAATACGACTCACTATAGGGAGACCCAAGCTTGCGGCCGCCACCATGG
GCTGCATCAAGAGCAAGCGCAAGGACAAGGATCCCATGGTGAGCAAGGGCGAGGAGCTGTTCACCGGGGT
GGTGCCCATCCTGGTCGAGCTGGACGGCGACGTAAACGGCCACAGGTTCAGCGTGTCCGGCGAGGGCGAG
GGCGATGCCACCTACGGCAAGCTGACCCTGAAGTTCATCTGCACCACCGGCAAGCTGCCCGTGCCCTGGC
CCACCCTCGTGACCACCCTGACCTGGGGCGTGCAGTGCTTCAGCCGCTACCCCGACCACATGAAGCAGCA
CGACTTCTTCAAGTCCGCCATGCCCGAAGGCTACGTCCAGGAGCGTACCATCTTCTTCAAGGACGACGGC
AACTACAAGACCCGCGCCGAGGTGAAGTTCGAGGGCGACACCCTGGTGAACCGCATCGAGCTGAAGGGCA
TCGACTTCAAGGAGGACGGCAACATCCTGGGGCACAAGCTGGAGTACAACTACATCAGCCACAACGTCTA
TATCACCGCCGACAAGCAGAAGAACGGCATCAAGGCCCACTTCAAGATCCGCCACAACATCGAGGACGGC
AGCGTGCAGCTCGCCGACCACTACCAGCAGAACACCCCCATCGGCGACGGCCCCGTGCTGCTGCCCGACA
ACCACTACCTGAGCACCCAGTCCAAGCTGAGCAAAGACCCCAACGAGAAGCGCGATCACATGGTCCTGCT
GGAGTTCGTGACCGCCGCCGGGATCACTCACGGCATGGACGAGCTGTACAAGGCTGGTACCCCCGTGGGA
ACTCATGAGATGGAGGAGGAGTTGGCCGAAGCTGTGGCCCTGCTCTCCCAGCGGGGGCCTGACGCCCTGC
TCACTGTGGCACTTCGAAAGCCCCCAGGTCAGCGCACGGATGAAGAGCTGGACCTCATCTTTGAGGAGCT
GCTGCACATCAAGGCTGTGGCCCACCTCTCCAACTCGGTGAAGCGAGAATTAGCGGCTGTTCTGCTCTTT
GAACCACACAGCAAGGCAGGGACCGTGTTGTTCAGCCAGGGGGACAAGGGCACTTCGTGGTACATTATCT
GGAAGGGATCTGTCAACGTGGTGACCCATGGCAAGGGGCTGGTGACCACCCTGCATGAGGGAGATGATTT
TGGACAGCTGGCTCTGGTGAATGATGCACCCCGGGCAGCCACCATCATCCTGCGAGAAGACAACTGTCAT
TTCCTGCGTGTGGACAAGCAGGACTTCAACCGTATCATCAAGGATGTGGAGGCAAAGACCATGCGGCTGG
AAGAACATGGCAAAGTGGTGCTGGTGCTGGAGAGAGCCTCTCAGGGCGCCGGCCCTTCCCGACCCCCAAC
CCCAGGCAGGAACCGGTATACAGTGATGTCTGGCACCCCAGAGAAGATCCTAGAGCTTCTGTTGGAGGCC
ATGGGACCAGATTCCAGTGCTCATGACCAAACAGAGACATTCCTCAGCGACTTCCTCCTGACCCACAGGG
TCTTCATGCCCAGCGCCCAACTCTGCGCTGCCCTTCTGCACCACTTCCATGTGGAGCCTGCGGGTGGCAG
CGAGCAGGAGCGCAGCACCTACGTCTGCAACAAGAGGCAGCAGATCTTGCGGCTGGTCAGCCAGTGGGTG
GCCCTGTATGGCTCCATGCTCCACACTGACCCTGTGGCCACCAGCTTCCTCCAGAAACTCTCAGACCTGG
TGGGCAGGGACACCCGACTCAGCAACCTGCTGAGGGAGCAGTGGCCAGAGAGGCGGCGATGCCACAGGTT
GGAGAATGGCTGTGGGAATGCATCTCCTCAGATGAAGGCCCGGAACTTGCCTGTTTGGCTCCCCAACCAG
GACGAGCCCCTTCCTGGCAGCAGCTGTGCCATCCAAGTTGGGGATAAAGTCCCCTATGACATCTGCCGGC
CAGACCACTCAGTGTTGACCCTGCAGCTGCCTGTGACAGCCTCCGTGAGAGAGGTGATGGCAGCGTTGGC
CCAGGAGGATGGCTGGACCAAGGGGCAGGTGCTGGTGAAGGTCAATTCTGCAGGTGATGCCATTGGCCTG
CAGCCAGATGCCCGTGGTGTGGCCACATCTCTGGGGCTCAATGAGCGTCTCTTTGTTGTCAACCCACAGG
AAGCGCATGAGCTGATCCCACACCCTGACCAGCTGGGGCCCACTGTGGGCTCTGCTGAGGGGCTGGACCT
GGTGAGTGCCAAGGACCTGGCAGGCCAGCTGACGGACCACGACTGGAGCCTCTTCAACAGTATCCACCAG
GTGGAGCTGATCCACTATGTGCTGGGCCCCCAGCATCTGCGGGATGTCACCACCGCCAACCTGGAGCGCT
TCATGCGCCGCTTCAATGAGCTGCAGTACTGGGTGGCCACCGAGCTGTGTCTCTGCCCCGTGCCCGGCCC
CCGGGCCCAGCTGCTCAGGAAGTTCATTAAGCTGGCGGCCCACCTCAAGGAGCAGAAGAATCTCAATTCC
TTCTTTGCCGTCATGTTTGGCCTCAGCAACTCGGCCATCAGCCGCCTAGCCCACACCTGGGAGCGGCTGC
CCCACAAAGTCCGGAAGCTGTACTCCGCCCTCGAGAGGCTGCTGGACCCCTCATGGAACCACCGGGTATA
CCGACTGGCCCTCGCCAAGCTCTCCCCTCCTGTCATCCCCTTCATGCCCCTTCTTCTCAAAGACATGACC
TTCATTCATGAGGGAAACCACACACTAGTGGAGAATCTCATCAACTTTGAGAAGATGAGAATGATGGCCA
GAGCCGCGCGGATGCTGCACCACTGCCGAAGCCACAACCCTGTGCCTCTCTCACCACTCAGAAGCCGAGT
TTCCCACCTCCACGAGGACAGCCAGGTGGCGAGGATTTCCACATGCTCGGAGCAGTCCCTGAGCACCCGG
AGTCCAGCCAGCACCTGGGCTTATGTCCAGCAGCTGAAGGTCATTGACAACCAGCGGGAACTCTCCCGCC
TCTCCCGAGAGCTGGAGCCAGAGCTCATGCCCGACAACCACTNCCTGAGCTACCAGNCCAAGNTGAGCAA
AGACCCCAACGAGAAGCGCGATCACATGGTCNTGCTGGAGTTCGTGACCGCCGCCGGGATCACTCTCGGC
ATGGACGAGCTGTACAAGGGAGGTACCGGTGGATCTATGGTGAGCAAGGGCGAGGAGCTGTTCACCGGGG
TGGTGCCCATCCTGGTCGAGCTGGACGGCGACGTAAACGGCCACAAGTTCAGCGTGTCCGGCGAGGGCGA
GGGCGATGCCACCTACGGCAAGCTGACCCTGAAGCTGATCTGCACCACCGGCAAGCTGCCCGTGCCCTGG
CCCACCCTCGTGACCACCCTGGGCTACGGCCTTCAGTGCTTCGCCCGCTACCCCGACCACATGAAGCAGC
ACGACTTCTTCAAGTCCGCCATGCCCGAAGGCTACGTCCAGGAGCGCACCATCTTCTTCAAGGACGACGG
CAACTACAAGACCCGCGCCGAGGTGAAGTTCGAGGGCGACACCCTGGTGAACCGCATCGAGCTGAAGGGC
ATCGACTTCAAGGAGGACGGCAACATCCTGGGGCACAAGCTGGAGTACAACTACAACAGCCACAACGTCT
ATATCACCGCCGACAAGCAGAAGAACGGCATCAAGGCCAACTTCAAGATCCGCCACAACATCGAGGACGG
CGGCGTGCAGCTCGCCGACCACTACCAGCAGAACACCCCCNNNGGNGACGGCCCCGTGCTGTAAGAATTC
TGCAGATATCCATCACACTGGCGGCCGCTCGAGCATGCATCTAGAGGGCCCTATTCTATAGTGTCACCTA
AATGCTAGAGCTCGCTGATCAGCCTCGACTGTGCCTTCTAGTTGCCAGCCATCTGTTGTTTGCCCCTCCC
CCGTGCCTTCCTTGACCCTGGAAGGTGCCACTCCCACTGTCCTTTCCTAATAAAATGAGGAAATTGCATC
GCATTGTCTGAGTAGGTGTCATTCTATTCTGGGGGGTGGGGTGGGGCAGGACAGCAAGGGGGAGGATTGG
GAAGACAATAGCAGGCATGCTGGGGATGCGGTGGGCTCTATGGCTTCTGAGGCGGAAAGAACCAGCTGGG
GCTCTAGGGGGTATCCCC
[124 nt withheld, positions 4989-5112]
C
[32 nt withheld, positions 5114-5145]
CA
[57 nt withheld, positions 5148-5204]
A
[49 nt withheld, positions 5206-5254]
CCTTTGACGTTGGAGTCCACGTTCTTT
[37 nt withheld, positions 5282-5318]
ACCCTATCTCGGTCTATTCTTTTGATTTATAAGGGATTTTGGGGATTTCGGCCTATTGGTTAAAAAATGA
GCTGATTTAACAAAAATTTAACGCGAATTAATTCTGTGGAATGTGTGTCAGTTAGGGTGTGGAAAGTCCC
CAGGCTCCCCAGGCAGGCAGAAGTATGCAAAGCATGCATCTCAATTAGTCAGCAACCAGGTGTGGAAAGT
CCCCAGGCTCCCCAGCAGGCAGAAGTATGCAAAGCATGCATCTCAATTAGTCAGCAACCATAGTCCCGCC
CCTAACTCCGCCCATCCCGCCCCTAACTCCGCCCAGTTCCGCCCATTCTCCGCCCCATGGCTGACTAATT
TTTTTTATTTATGCAGAGGCCGAGGCCGCCTCTGCCTCTGAGCTATTCCAGAAGTAGTGAGGAGGCTTTT
TTGGAGGCCTAGGCTTTTGCAAAAAGCTCCCGGGAGCTTGTATATCCATTTTCGGATCTGATCAAGAGAC
AGGATGAGGATCGTTTCGCATGATTGAACAAGATGGATTGCACGCAGGTTCTCCGGCCGCTTGGGTGGAG
AGGCTATTCGGCTATGACTGGGCACAACAGACAATCGGCTGCTCTGATGCCGCCGTGTTCCGGCTGTCAG
CGCAGGGGCGCCCGGTTCTTTTTGTCAAGACCGACCTGTCCGGTGCCCTGAATGAACTGCAGGACGAGGC
AGCGCGGCTATCGTGGCTGGCCACGACGGGCGTTCCTTGCGCAGCTGTGCTCGACGTTGTCACTGAAGCG
GGAAGGGACTGGCTGCTATTGGGCGAAGTGCCGGGGCAGGATCTCCTGTCATCTCACCTTGCTCCTGCCG
AGAAAGTATCCATCATGGCTGATGCAATGCGGCGGCTGCATACGCTTGATCCGGCTACCTGCCCATTCGA
CCACCAAGCGAAACATCGCATCGAGCGAGCACGTACTCGGATGGAAGCCGGTCTTGTCGATCAGGATGAT
CTGGACGAAGAGCATCAGGGGCTCGCGCCAGCCGAACTGTTCGCCAGGCTCAAGGCGCGCATGCCCGACG
GCGAGGATCTCGTCGTGACCCATGGCGATGCCTGCTTGCCGAATATCATGGTGGAAAATGGCCGCTTTTC
TGGATTCATCGACTGTGGCCGGCTGGGTGTGGCGGACCGCTATCAGGACATAGCGTTGGCTACCCGTGAT
ATTGCTGAAGAGCTTGGCGGCGAATGGGCTGACCGCTTCCTCGTGCTTTACGGTATCGCCGCTCCCGATT
CGCAGCGCATCGCCTTCTATCGCCTTCTTGACGAGTTCTTCTGAGCGGGACTCTGGGGTTCGAAATGACC
GACCAAGCGACGCCCAACCTGCCATCACGAGATTTCGATTCCACCGCCGCCTTCTATGAAAGGTTGGGCT
TCGGAATCGTTTTCCGGGACGCCGGCTGGATGATCCTCCAGCGCGGGGATCTCATGCTGGAGTTCTTCGC
CCACCCCAACTTGTTTATTGCAGCTTATAATGGTTACAAATAAAGCAATAGCATCACAAATTTCACAAAT
AAAGCATTTTTTTCACTGCATTCTAGTTGTGGTTTGTCCAAACTCATCAATGTATCTTATCATGTCTGTA
TACCGTCGACCTCTAGCTAGAGCTTGGCGTAATCATGGTCATAGCTGTTTCCTGTGTGAAATTGTTATCC
GCTCACAATTCCACACAACATACGAGCCGGAAGCATAAAGTGTAAAGCCTGGGGTGCCTAATGAGTGAGC
TAACTCACATTAATTGCGTTGCGCTCACTGCCCGCTTTCCAGTCGGGAAACCTGTCGTGCCAGCTGCATT
AATGAATCGGCCAACGCGCGGGGAGAGGCGGTTTGCGTATTGGGCGCTCTTCCGCTTCCTCGCTCACTGA
CTCGCTGCGCTCGGTCGTTCGGCTGCGGCGAGCGGTATCAGCTCACTCAAAGGCGGTAATACGGTTATCC
ACAGAATCAGGGGATAACGCAGGAAAGAACATGTGAGCAAAAGGCCAGCAAAAGGCCAGGAACCGTAAAA
AGGCCGCGTTGCTGGCGTTTTTCCATAGGCTCCGCCCCCCTGACGAGCATCACAAAAATCGACGCTCAAG
TCAGAGGTGGCGAAACCCGACAGGACTATAAAGATACCAGGCGTTTCCCCCTGGAAGCTCCCTCGTGCGC
TCTCCTGTTCCGACCCTGCCGCTTACCGGATACCTGTCCGCCTTTCTCCCTTCGGGAAGCGTGGCGCTTT
CTCAATGCTCACGCTGTAGGTATCTCAGTTCGGTGTAGGTCGTTCGCTCCAAGCTGGGCTGTGTGCACGA
ACCCCCCGTTCAGCCCGACCGCTGCGCCTTATCCGGTAACTATCGTCTTGAGTCCAACCCGGTAAGACAC
GACTTATCGCCACTGGCAGCAGCCACTGGTAACAGGATTAGCAGAGCGAGGTATGTAGGCGGTGCTACAG
AGTTCTTGAAGTGGTGGCCTAACTACGGCTACACTAGAAGGACAGTATTTGGTATCTGCGCTCTGCTGAA
GCCAGTTACCTTCGGAAAAAGAGTTGGTAGCTCTTGATCCGGCAAACAAACCACCGCTGGTAGCGGTGGT
TTTTTTGTTTGCAAGCAGCAGATTACGCGCAGAAAAAAAGGATCTCAAGAAGATCCTTTGATCTTTTCTA
CGGGGTCTGACGCTCAGTGGAACGAAAACTCACGTTAAGGGATTTTGGTCATGAGATTATCAAAAAGGAT
CTTCACCTAGATCCTTTTAAATTAAAAATGAAGTTTTAAATCAATCTAAAGTATATATGAGTAAACTTGG
TCTGACAGTTACCAATGCTTAATCAGTGAGGCACCTATCTCAGCGATCTGTCTATTTCGTTCATCCATAG
TTGCCTGACTCCCCGTCGTGTAGATAACTACGATACGGGAGGGCTTACCATCTGGCCCCAGTGCTGCAAT
GATACCGCGAGACCCACGCTCACCGGCTCCAGATTTATCAGCAATAAACCAGCCAGCCGGAAGGGCCGAG
CGCAGAAGTGGTCCTGCAACTTTATCCGCCTCCATCCAGTCTATTAATTGTTGCCGGGAAGCTAGAGTAA
GTAGTTCGCCAGTTAATAGTTTGCGCAACGTTGTTGCCATTGCTACAGGCATCGTGGTGTCACGCTCGTC
GTTTGGTATGGCTTCATTCAGCTCCGGTTCCCAACGATCAAGGCGAGTTACATGATCCCCCATGTTGTGC
AAAAAAGCGGTTAGCTCCTTCGGTCCTCCGATCGTTGTCAGAAGTAAGTTGGCCGCAGTGTTATCACTCA
TGGTTATGGCAGCACTGCATAATTCTCTTACTGTCATGCCATCCGTAAGATGCTTTTCTGTGACTGGTGA
GTACTCAACCAAGTCATTCTGAGAATAGTGTATGCGGCGACCGAGTTGCTCTTGCCCGGCGTCAATACGG
GATAATACCGCGCCACATAGCAGAACTTTAAAAGTGCTCATCATTGGAAAACGTTCTTCGGGGCGAAAAC
TCTCAAGGATCTTACCGCTGTTGAGATCCAGTTCGATGTAACCCACTCGTGCACCCAACTGATCTTCAGC
ATCTTTTACTTTCACCAGCGTTTCTGGGTGAGCAAAAACAGGAAGGCAAAATGCCGCAAAAAAGGGAATA
AGGGCGACACGGAAATGTTGAATACTCATACTCTTCCTTTTTCAATATTATTGAAGCATTTATCAGGGTT
ATTGTCTCATGAGCGGATACATATTTGAATGTATTTAGAAAAATAAACAAATAGGGGTTCCGCGCACATT
TCCCCGAAAAGTGCCACCTGACGTC
Features (pLannotate 1.2.2; 23 found; start..end, strand, type, name):
     36..80      -  misc_feature   bom (fragment): basis of mobility region from pBR322
    235..614     +  enhancer       CMV enhancer: human cytomegalovirus immediate early enhancer
    615..818     +  promoter       CMV promoter: human cytomegalovirus (CMV) immediate early promoter
    814..847     +  LTR            5' LTR (truncated) (fragment): truncated 5' long terminal repeat (LTR) from HIV-1
    863..881     +  promoter       T7 promoter: promoter for bacteriophage T7 RNA polymerase
    946..1662    +  CDS            mECFP: enhanced CFP with monomerizing A206K mutation (Zacharias et al., 2002) mammalian codon-optimized
   1672..3870    +  CDS            RAPGEF3 (fragment): RPGF3_HUMAN - Also known as CGEF1, EPAC, EPAC1. Experimental evidence at protein level: Swiss-Prot protein existence level 1. Guanine nucleotide exchange factor (GEF) for RAP1A and RAP2A small GTPases that is activated by binding cAMP. Through simultaneous binding of PDE3B to RAPGEF3 and PIK3R6 is assembled in a signaling complex in which it activates the PI3K gamma complex and which is involved in angiogenesis. Plays a role in the modulation of the cAMP- induced dynamic control of endothelial barrier function through a pathway that is independent on Rho-mediated signaling. Required for the ac
   3878..4545    +  CDS            cp173Venus (fragment): circularly permuted form of the Venus yellow fluorescent protein (Nagai et al., 2004) efficient FRET acceptor for CFP
   4675..4693    -  promoter       SP6 promoter: promoter for bacteriophage SP6 RNA polymerase
   4719..4943    +  polyA_signal   bGH poly(A) signal: bovine growth hormone polyadenylation signal
   4947..4968    +  promoter       SV40 promoter (fragment): SV40 enhancer and early promoter
   4989..5417    +  rep_origin     f1 ori (sequence partly withheld): f1 bacteriophage origin of replication; arrow indicates direction of (+) strand synthesis
   5431..5761    +  promoter       SV40 promoter: SV40 enhancer and early promoter
   5828..6619    +  CDS            neo: KKA2_KLEPN - Also known as kan, nptII. Experimental evidence at protein level: Swiss-Prot protein existence level 1. Resistance to kanamycin, neomycin, paromomycin, ribostamycin, butirosin and gentamicin B. From Klebsiella pneumoniae.
   6643..6801    +  CDS            ble (fragment): BLE_KLEPN - Experimental evidence at protein level: Swiss-Prot protein existence level 1. Binding protein with a strong affinity to the bleomycin family of antibiotics. Binds to CL990; an antimitotic-antibiotic compound. From Klebsiella pneumoniae.
   6796..6917    +  polyA_signal   SV40 poly(A) signal: SV40 polyadenylation signal
   6990..7006    -  protein_bind   lac operator: The lac repressor binds to the lac operator to inhibit transcription in E. coli. This inhibition can be relieved by adding lactose or isopropyl-β-D-thiogalactopyranoside (IPTG). lac repressor encoded by lacI
   7014..7044    -  promoter       lac promoter: promoter for the E. coli lac operon
   7059..7080    -  protein_bind   CAP binding site: CAP binding activates transcription in the presence of cAMP. E. coli catabolite activator protein
   7093..7185    -  CDS            lacI (fragment): lac repressor; lacI; The lac repressor binds to the lac operator to inhibit transcription in E. coli. This inhibition can be relieved by adding lactose or isopropyl-β-D-thiogalactopyranoside (IPTG).
   7368..7956    -  rep_origin     ori: high-copy-number ColE1/pMB1/pBR322/pUC origin of replication
   8127..8987    -  CDS            AmpR: β-lactamase; bla; confers resistance to ampicillin, carbenicillin, and related antibiotics
   8988..9092    -  promoter       AmpR promoter: bla
