[The description below was written by a language model from this plasmid's Addgene catalogue record and pLannotate feature annotations shown in this document.]
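Description:
pcDNA3-Lyn-ICUE3 is a mammalian expression plasmid built on the pcDNA3 backbone that encodes a plasma membrane-targeted FRET biosensor for cAMP. It is propagated in E. coli as a high-copy plasmid through a ColE1/pUC-type origin with ampicillin selection from the β-lactamase gene, and it also carries an f1 origin. For mammalian cells, an SV40 early promoter drives a neomycin phosphotransferase cassette ending in an SV40 poly(A) signal, which allows G418 selection of stable transfectants.

The sensor, cloned between HindIII and EcoRI, is transcribed from the CMV immediate early enhancer/promoter and terminated by the bovine growth hormone poly(A) signal. T7 and SP6 promoters flank the insert. The open reading frame places a cyan fluorescent protein donor at the N-terminal end; the catalogue lists it as ECFP, while the automated annotation matches it to a monomeric ECFP variant. This is followed by a fragment of human RAPGEF3 (Epac1), a cAMP-activated guanine nucleotide exchange factor, and then a circularly permuted Venus acceptor. The record calls the acceptor cpVenus[L194], whereas the annotation software matched it as a fragment of cp173Venus. cAMP binding to the Epac1 portion alters its conformation and so changes energy transfer between the two fluorophores, giving a ratiometric optical readout. A short N-terminal targeting sequence from Lyn kinase is listed in the record but not separately annotated in the feature table. It directs the sensor to the plasma membrane, so the signal reports cAMP near the membrane rather than in the bulk cytosol. The associated work concerns membrane microdomains and β2-adrenergic receptor-mediated cAMP dynamics, consistent with use in live-cell imaging of local cAMP signalling.

The sequence record is 9,123 nt, slightly longer than the 9,113 bp catalogue size.
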