Addgene plasmid #61623: pcDNA3-Lyn-ICUE3
Purpose: Plasma membrane-targeted FRET biosensor for monitoring cAMP
Depositing lab: Jin Zhang. Depositing organization: Johns Hopkins University and School of Medicine. Publication: The role of membrane microdomains in shaping beta2-adrenergic receptor-mediated cAMP dynamics. DiPilato LM, Zhang J. Mol Biosyst. 2009 Aug;5(8):832-7. doi: 10.1039/b823243a. Epub 2009 May 26. PubMed 19603118.
Backbone
  Vector backbone: pcDNA3
  Backbone manufacturer: Invitrogen
  Backbone size w/o insert (bp): 5446
  Total vector size (bp): 9113
  Vector type: Mammalian Expression
  Selectable markers: Neomycin (select with G418)
Growth in bacteria
  Bacterial resistance: Ampicillin, 100 μg/mL
  Growth temperature: 37°C
  Growth strain: DH5alpha
  Copy number: High Copy
Gene/Insert
  Gene/Insert name: Lyn-ICUE3
  Species: H. sapiens (human)
  Insert size (bp): 3708
  Entrez Gene: RAPGEF3 (a.k.a. CAMP-GEFI, EPAC, EPAC1, HSU79275, bcm910)
  Promoter: CMV
  Tag / fusion protein: ECFP (N terminal on insert); cpVenus[L194] (C terminal on insert); N-terminal targeting sequence from Lyn kinase (N terminal on insert)
  Cloning method: Restriction Enzyme; 5′ cloning site HindIII (not destroyed); 3′ cloning site EcoRI (not destroyed)
  Sequencing primers: 5′ T7 forward; 3′ BGH reverse
Terms and licenses: Academic/Nonprofit Terms; Industry Terms: Not Available to Industry
How to cite: pcDNA3-Lyn-ICUE3 was a gift from Jin Zhang (Addgene plasmid # 61623 ; http://n2t.net/addgene:61623 ; RRID:Addgene_61623)
