>Addgene plasmid #61623 | pcDNA3-Lyn-ICUE3 | addgene partial sequence | sequence record 102916 | CMV-F 5'-CGCAAATGGGCGGTAGGCGTG-3'
ACTAGAGAACCCACTGCTTACTGGCTTATCGAAATTAATACGACTCACTATAGGGAGACCCAAGCTTGCG
GCCGCCACCATGGGCTGCATCAAGAGCAAGCGCAAGGACAAGGATCCCATGGTGAGCAAGGGCGAGGAGC
TGTTCACCGGGGTGGTGCCCATCCTGGTCGAGCTGGACGGCGACGTAAACGGCCACAGGTTCAGCGTGTC
CGGCGAGGGCGAGGGCGATGCCACCTACGGCAAGCTGACCCTGAAGTTCATCTGCACCACCGGCAAGCTG
CCCGTGCCCTGGCCCACCCTCGTGACCACCCTGACCTGGGGCGTGCAGTGCTTCAGCCGCTACCCCGACC
ACATGAAGCAGCACGACTTCTTCAAGTCCGCCATGCCCGAAGGCTACGTCCAGGAGCGTACCATCTTCTT
CAAGGACGACGGCAACTACAAGACCCGCGCCGAGGTGAAGTTCGAGGGCGACACCCTGGTGAACCGCATC
GAGCTGAAGGGCATCGACTTCAAGGAGGACGGCAACATCCTGGGGCACAAGCTGGAGTACAACTACATCA
GCCACAACGTCTATATCACCGCCGACAAGCAGAAGAACGGCATCAAGGCCCACTTCAAGATCCGCCACAA
CATCGAGGACGGCAGCGTGCAGCTCGCCGACCACTACCAGCAGAACACCCCCATCGGCGACGGCCCCGTG
CTGCTGCCCGACAACCACTACCTGAGCACCCAGTCCAAGCTGAGCAAAGACCCCAACGAGAAGCGCGATC
ACATGGTCCTGCTGGAGTTCGTGACCGCCGCCGGGATCACTCACGGCATGGACGAGCTGTACAAGGCTGG
TACCCC
