>Addgene plasmid #61623 | pcDNA3-Lyn-ICUE3 | addgene partial sequence | sequence record 103005 | BGH-rev 5'-TAGAAGGCACAGTCGAGG-3'
CTATAGAATAGGGCCCTCTAGATGCATGCTCGAGCGGCCGCCAGTGTGATGGATATCTGCAGAATTCTTA
CAGCACGGGGCCGTCGCCGATGGGGGTGTTCTGCTGGTAGTGGTCGGCGAGCTGCACGCCGCCGTCCTCG
ATGTTGTGGCGGATCTTGAAGTTGGCCTTGATGCCGTTCTTCTGCTTGTCGGCGGTGATATAGACGTTGT
GGCTGTTGTAGTTGTACTCCAGCTTGTGCCCCAGGATGTTGCCGTCCTCCTTGAAGTCGATGCCCTTCAG
CTCGATGCGGTTCACCAGGGTGTCGCCCTCGAACTTCACCTCGGCGCGGGTCTTGTAGTTGCCGTCGTCC
TTGAAGAAGATGGTGCGCTCCTGGACGTAGCCTTCGGGCATGGCGGACTTGAAGAAGTCGTGCTGCTTCA
TGTGGTCGGGGTAGCGGGCGAAGCACTGAAGGCCGTAGCCCAGGGTGGTCACGAGGGTGGGCCAGGGCAC
GGGCAGCTTGCCGGTGGTGCAGATCAGCTTCAGGGTCAGCTTGCCGTAGGTGGCATCGCCCTCGCCCTCG
CCGGACACGCTGAACTTGTGGCCGTTTACGTCGCCGTCCAGCTCGACCAGGATGGGCACCACCCCGGTGA
ACAGCTCCTCGCCCTTGCTCACCATAGATCCACCGGTACCTCCCTTGTACAGCTCGTCCATGCCGAGAGT
GATCCCGGCGGCGGTCACGAACTCCAGCAGGACCATGTGATCGCGCTTCTCGTTGGGGTCTTTGCTCAGC
TTGGACTGGTAGCTCAGGTAGTGGTTGTCGGGCATGAGCTCTGGCTCCAGCTCTCGGGAGA
